Addgene plasmid #66471: P2RY12-Tango
Purpose: Expression of G protein-coupled receptors for PRESTO-Tango: parallel receptorome expression and screening via transcriptional output, with transcriptional activation following arrestin translocation
Depositing lab: Bryan Roth. Publication: PRESTO-Tango as an open-source resource for interrogation of the druggable human GPCRome. Kroeze WK, Sassano MF, Huang XP, Lansu K, McCorvy JD, Giguere PM, Sciaky N, Roth BL. Nat Struct Mol Biol. 2015 May;22(5):362-9. doi: 10.1038/nsmb.3014. Epub 2015 Apr 20. PubMed 25895059.
Backbone
  Vector backbone: empty Tango
  Backbone size w/o insert (bp): 6632
  Vector type: Mammalian Expression
  Selectable markers: Neomycin (select with G418)
Growth in bacteria
  Bacterial resistance: Ampicillin, 100 μg/mL
  Growth temperature: 37°C
  Growth strain: DH5alpha
  Copy number: High Copy
Gene/Insert
  Gene/Insert name: P2RY12
  Species: H. sapiens (human)
  Insert size (bp): 1026
  Entrez Gene: P2RY12 (a.k.a. ADPG-R, BDPLT8, HORK3, P2T(AC), P2Y(12)R, P2Y(AC), P2Y(ADP), P2Y(cyc), P2Y12, SP1999)
  Promoter: CMV
  Tag / fusion protein: FLAG (N terminal on backbone)
  Cloning method: Restriction Enzyme; 5′ cloning site NotI (not destroyed); 3′ cloning site XhoI (unknown if destroyed)
  Sequencing primers: 5′ CMV-F; 3′ Tet-R
Terms and licenses: Academic/Nonprofit Terms; Industry Terms: Not Available to Industry
Depositor comments: Please note: Most of the PRESTO-Tango vectors do not contain the XhoI cut site downstream of the tTA sequence and instead carry an XbaI site. If you need to perform an XhoI digest we recommend sequencing with a forward primer at the C-terminus of tTA to determine which of the two sites is present. Suggested primer: 5-gagctccacttagacggcgagg-3. Original backbone was pcDNA3.1(+). These plasmids were generated as part of the Illuminating the Druggable Genome (IDG) program sponsored by the NIH Common Fund. The goal of this program is to identify, gather, and distribute information and resources for proteins that currently are not well-studied yet belong to commonly drug-targeted protein families: protein kinases, non-olfactory G-protein coupled receptors (GPCRs), and ion channels. The IDG program is designed to develop fundamental research tools for understudied proteins, elucidate their function, and disseminate the IDG-related resources and data to the greater scientific community.
How to cite: P2RY12-Tango was a gift from Bryan Roth (Addgene plasmid # 66471 ; http://n2t.net/addgene:66471 ; RRID:Addgene_66471)
