[The description below was written by a language model from this plasmid's Addgene catalogue record.]
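Description:
P2RY12-Tango is a mammalian expression plasmid from the PRESTO-Tango collection, built on an "empty Tango" backbone that was itself derived from pcDNA3.1(+). It is propagated in E. coli as a high-copy plasmid under ampicillin selection, and it carries a neomycin resistance marker so that transfected mammalian cells can be selected with G418. The insert is the human P2RY12 coding sequence (about 1 kb), encoding the ADP-responsive P2Y12 purinergic G protein-coupled receptor. It is expressed from the CMV promoter with an N-terminal FLAG tag supplied by the backbone, which allows receptor expression to be detected. The receptor was cloned by restriction enzymes, using NotI at the 5′ end and nominally XhoI at the 3′ end. The depositor notes that most vectors in this series carry an XbaI site rather than XhoI downstream of the tTA sequence, so the 3′ site in any given clone is uncertain.

That note, together with the stated purpose, indicates that the receptor lies upstream of a tTA transcriptional activator sequence in the backbone. The record does not itemise the other elements of the fusion and includes no feature table. The assay is described as giving a transcriptional output following arrestin translocation: agonist activation of the receptor recruits arrestin, and this event is converted into tTA-driven transcription that serves as the readout, independently of the receptor's G protein coupling. The plasmid is one of a large panel intended for parallel screening of ligands across the human GPCR repertoire. It was generated within a programme aimed at providing tools for understudied members of druggable protein families.
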