>Addgene plasmid #66471 | P2RY12-Tango | depositor partial sequence | sequence record 113555 | empty Tango
GACGGATCGGGAGATCTCCCGATCCCCTATGGTGCACTCTCAGTACAATCTGCTCTGATGCCGCATAGTT
AAGCCAGTATCTGCTCCCTGCTTGTGTGTTGGAGGTCGCTGAGTAGTGCGCGAGCAAAATTTAAGCTACA
ACAAGGCAAGGCTTGACCGACAATTGCATGAAGAATCTGCTTAGGGTTAGGCGTTTTGCGCTGCTTCGCG
ATGTACGGGCCAGATATACGCGTTGACATTGATTATTGACTAGTTATTAATAGTAATCAATTACGGGGTC
ATTAGTTCATAGCCCATATATGGAGTTCCGCGTTACATAACTTACGGTAAATGGCCCGCCTGGCTGACCG
CCCAACGACCCCCGCCCATTGACGTCAATAATGACGTATGTTCCCATAGTAACGCCAATAGGGACTTTCC
ATTGACGTCAATGGGTGGAGTATTTACGGTAAACTGCCCACTTGGCAGTACATCAAGTGTATCATATGCC
AAGTACGCCCCCTATTGACGTCAATGACGGTAAATGGCCCGCCTGGCATTATGCCCAGTACATGACCTTA
TGGGACTTTCCTACTTGGCAGTACATCTACGTATTAGTCATCGCTATTACCATGGTGATGCGGTTTTGGC
AGTACATCAATGGGCGTGGATAGCGGTTTGACTCACGGGGATTTCCAAGTCTCCACCCCATTGACGTCAA
TGGGAGTTTGTTTTGGCACCAAAATCAACGGGACTTTCCAAAATGTCGTAACAACTCCGCCCCATTGACG
CAAATGGGCGGTAGGCGTGTACGGTGGGAGGTCTATATAAGCAGAGCTCTCTGGCTAACTAGAGAACCCA
CTGCTTACTGGCTTATCGAAATTAATACGACTCACTATAGGGAGACCCAAGCTGGCTAGCGTTTAAACTT
AAGCTTGGTACCGAGCTCGGATCCACTAGTCCAGTGTGGTGGAATTCTGCAGATATCCAGCACAGTGGCG
GCCGCGCCACCATGAAGACGATCATCGCCCTGAGCTACATCTTCTGCCTGGTATTCGCCGACTACAAGGA
CGATGATGACGCCAGCATCGATACCGGTGGACGCACCCCACCCAGCCTGGGTCCCCAAGATGAGTCCTGC
ACCACCGCCAGCTCCTCCCTGGCCAAGGACACTTCATCGACCGGTGAGAACCTGTACTTCCAGCTAAGAT
TAGATAAAAGTAAAGTGATTAACAGCGCATTAGAGCTGCTTAATGAGGTCGGAATCGAAGGTTTAACAAC
CCGTAAACTCGCCCAGAAGCTAGGTGTAGAGCAGCCTACATTGTATTGGCATGTAAAAAATAAGCGGGCT
TTGCTCGACGCCTTAGCCATTGAGATGTTAGATAGGCACCATACTCACTTTTGCCCTTTAGAAGGGGAAA
GCTGGCAAGATTTTTTACGTAATAACGCTAAAAGTTTTAGATGTGCTTTACTAAGTCATCGCGATGGAGC
AAAAGTACATTTAGGTACACGGCCTACAGAAAAACAGTATGAAACTCTCGAAAATCAATTAGCCTTTTTA
TGCCAACAAGGTTTTTCACTAGAGAATGCATTATATGCACTCAGCGCTGTGGGGCATTTTACTTTAGGTT
GCGTATTGGAAGATCAAGAGCATCAAGTCGCTAAAGAAGAAAGGGAAACACCTACTACTGATAGTATGCC
GCCATTATTACGACAAGCTATCGAATTATTTGATCACCAAGGTGCAGAGCCAGCCTTCTTATTCGGCCTT
GAATTGATCATATGCGGATTAGAAAAACAACTTAAATGTGAAAGTGGGTCCGCGTACAGCCGCGCGCGTA
CGAAAAACAATTACGGGTCTACCATCGAGGGCCTGCTCGATCTCCCGGACGACGACGCCCCCGAAGAGGC
GGGGCTGGCGGCTCCGCGCCTGTCCTTTCTCCCCGCGGGACACACGCGCAGACTGTCGACGGCCCCCCCG
ACCGATGTCAGCCTGGGGGACGAGCTCCACTTAGACGGCGAGGACGTGGCGATGGCGCATGCCGACGCGC
TAGACGATTTCGATCTGGACATGTTGGGGGACGGGGATTCCCCGGGTCCGGGATTTACCCCCCACGACTC
CGCCCCCTACGGCGCTCTGGATATGGCCGACTTCGAGTTTGAGCAGATGTTTACCGATGCCCTTGGAATT
GACGAGTACGGTGGGTAGCTCGAGTCTAGAGGGCCCGTTTAAACCCGCTGATCAGCCTCGACTGTGCCTT
CTAGTTGCCAGCCATCTGTTGTTTGCCCCTCCCCCGTGCCTTCCTTGACCCTGGAAGGTGCCACTCCCAC
TGTCCTTTCCTAATAAAATGAGGAAATTGCATCGCATTGTCTGAGTAGGTGTCATTCTATTCTGGGGGGT
GGGGTGGGGCAGGACAGCAAGGGGGAGGATTGGGAAGACAATAGCAGGCATGCTGGGGATGCGGTGGGCT
CTATGGCTTCTGAGGCGGAAAGAACCAGCTGGGGCTCTAGGGGGTATCCCC
[124 nt withheld, positions 2502-2625]
C
[91 nt withheld, positions 2627-2717]
A
[49 nt withheld, positions 2719-2767]
CCTTTGACGTTGGAGTCCACGTTCTTT
[37 nt withheld, positions 2795-2831]
ACCCTATCTCGGTCTATTCTTTTGATTTATAAGGGATTTTGCCGATTTCGGCCTATTGGTTAAAAAATGA
GCTGATTTAACAAAAATTTAACGCGAATTAATTCTGTGGAATGTGTGTCAGTTAGGGTGTGGAAAGTCCC
CAGGCTCCCCAGCAGGCAGAAGTATGCAAAGCATGCATCTCAATTAGTCAGCAACCAGGTGTGGAAAGTC
CCCAGGCTCCCCAGCAGGCAGAAGTATGCAAAGCATGCATCTCAATTAGTCAGCAACCATAGTCCCGCCC
CTAACTCCGCCCATCCCGCCCCTAACTCCGCCCAGTTCCGCCCATTCTCCGCCCCATGGCTGACTAATTT
TTTTTATTTATGCAGAGGCCGAGGCCGCCTCTGCCTCTGAGCTATTCCAGAAGTAGTGAGGAGGCTTTTT
TGGAGGCCTAGGCTTTTGCAAAAAGCTCCCGGGAGCTTGTATATCCATTTTCGGATCTGATCAAGAGACA
GGATGAGGATCGTTTCGCATGATTGAACAAGATGGATTGCACGCAGGTTCTCCGGCCGCTTGGGTGGAGA
GGCTATTCGGCTATGACTGGGCACAACAGACAATCGGCTGCTCTGATGCCGCCGTGTTCCGGCTGTCAGC
GCAGGGGCGCCCGGTTCTTTTTGTCAAGACCGACCTGTCCGGTGCCCTGAATGAACTGCAGGACGAGGCA
GCGCGGCTATCGTGGCTGGCCACGACGGGCGTTCCTTGCGCAGCTGTGCTCGACGTTGTCACTGAAGCGG
GAAGGGACTGGCTGCTATTGGGCGAAGTGCCGGGGCAGGATCTCCTGTCATCTCACCTTGCTCCTGCCGA
GAAAGTATCCATCATGGCTGATGCAATGCGGCGGCTGCATACGCTTGATCCGGCTACCTGCCCATTCGAC
CACCAAGCGAAACATCGCATCGAGCGAGCACGTACTCGGATGGAAGCCGGTCTTGTCGATCAGGATGATC
TGGACGAAGAGCATCAGGGGCTCGCGCCAGCCGAACTGTTCGCCAGGCTCAAGGCGCGCATGCCCGACGG
CGAGGATCTCGTCGTGACCCATGGCGATGCCTGCTTGCCGAATATCATGGTGGAAAATGGCCGCTTTTCT
GGATTCATCGACTGTGGCCGGCTGGGTGTGGCGGACCGCTATCAGGACATAGCGTTGGCTACCCGTGATA
TTGCTGAAGAGCTTGGCGGCGAATGGGCTGACCGCTTCCTCGTGCTTTACGGTATCGCCGCTCCCGATTC
GCAGCGCATCGCCTTCTATCGCCTTCTTGACGAGTTCTTCTGAGCGGGACTCTGGGGTTCGAAATGACCG
ACCAAGCGACGCCCAACCTGCCATCACGAGATTTCGATTCCACCGCCGCCTTCTATGAAAGGTTGGGCTT
CGGAATCGTTTTCCGGGACGCCGGCTGGATGATCCTCCAGCGCGGGGATCTCATGCTGGAGTTCTTCGCC
CACCCCAACTTGTTTATTGCAGCTTATAATGGTTACAAATAAAGCAATAGCATCACAAATTTCACAAATA
AAGCATTTTTTTCACTGCATTCTAGTTGTGGTTTGTCCAAACTCATCAATGTATCTTATCATGTCTGTAT
ACCGTCGACCTCTAGCTAGAGCTTGGCGTAATCATGGTCATAGCTGTTTCCTGTGTGAAATTGTTATCCG
CTCACAATTCCACACAACATACGAGCCGGAAGCATAAAGTGTAAAGCCTGGGGTGCCTAATGAGTGAGCT
AACTCACATTAATTGCGTTGCGCTCACTGCCCGCTTTCCAGTCGGGAAACCTGTCGTGCCAGCTGCATTA
ATGAATCGGCCAACGCGCGGGGAGAGGCGGTTTGCGTATTGGGCGCTCTTCCGCTTCCTCGCTCACTGAC
TCGCTGCGCTCGGTCGTTCGGCTGCGGCGAGCGGTATCAGCTCACTCAAAGGCGGTAATACGGTTATCCA
CAGAATCAGGGGATAACGCAGGAAAGAACATGTGAGCAAAAGGCCAGCAAAAGGCCAGGAACCGTAAAAA
GGCCGCGTTGCTGGCGTTTTTCCATAGGCTCCGCCCCCCTGACGAGCATCACAAAAATCGACGCTCAAGT
CAGAGGTGGCGAAACCCGACAGGACTATAAAGATACCAGGCGTTTCCCCCTGGAAGCTCCCTCGTGCGCT
CTCCTGTTCCGACCCTGCCGCTTACCGGATACCTGTCCGCCTTTCTCCCTTCGGGAAGCGTGGCGCTTTC
TCATAGCTCACGCTGTAGGTATCTCAGTTCGGTGTAGGTCGTTCGCTCCAAGCTGGGCTGTGTGCACGAA
CCCCCCGTTCAGCCCGACCGCTGCGCCTTATCCGGTAACTATCGTCTTGAGTCCAACCCGGTAAGACACG
ACTTATCGCCACTGGCAGCAGCCACTGGTAACAGGATTAGCAGAGCGAGGTATGTAGGCGGTGCTACAGA
GTTCTTGAAGTGGTGGCCTAACTACGGCTACACTAGAAGAACAGTATTTGGTATCTGCGCTCTGCTGAAG
CCAGTTACCTTCGGAAAAAGAGTTGGTAGCTCTTGATCCGGCAAACAAACCACCGCTGGTAGCGGTTTTT
TTGTTTGCAAGCAGCAGATTACGCGCAGAAAAAAAGGATCTCAAGAAGATCCTTTGATCTTTTCTACGGG
GTCTGACGCTCAGTGGAACGAAAACTCACGTTAAGGGATTTTGGTCATGAGATTATCAAAAAGGATCTTC
ACCTAGATCCTTTTAAATTAAAAATGAAGTTTTAAATCAATCTAAAGTATATATGAGTAAACTTGGTCTG
ACAGTTACCAATGCTTAATCAGTGAGGCACCTATCTCAGCGATCTGTCTATTTCGTTCATCCATAGTTGC
CTGACTCCCCGTCGTGTAGATAACTACGATACGGGAGGGCTTACCATCTGGCCCCAGTGCTGCAATGATA
CCGCGAGACCCACGCTCACCGGCTCCAGATTTATCAGCAATAAACCAGCCAGCCGGAAGGGCCGAGCGCA
GAAGTGGTCCTGCAACTTTATCCGCCTCCATCCAGTCTATTAATTGTTGCCGGGAAGCTAGAGTAAGTAG
TTCGCCAGTTAATAGTTTGCGCAACGTTGTTGCCATTGCTACAGGCATCGTGGTGTCACGCTCGTCGTTT
GGTATGGCTTCATTCAGCTCCGGTTCCCAACGATCAAGGCGAGTTACATGATCCCCCATGTTGTGCAAAA
AAGCGGTTAGCTCCTTCGGTCCTCCGATCGTTGTCAGAAGTAAGTTGGCCGCAGTGTTATCACTCATGGT
TATGGCAGCACTGCATAATTCTCTTACTGTCATGCCATCCGTAAGATGCTTTTCTGTGACTGGTGAGTAC
TCAACCAAGTCATTCTGAGAATAGTGTATGCGGCGACCGAGTTGCTCTTGCCCGGCGTCAATACGGGATA
ATACCGCGCCACATAGCAGAACTTTAAAAGTGCTCATCATTGGAAAACGTTCTTCGGGGCGAAAACTCTC
AAGGATCTTACCGCTGTTGAGATCCAGTTCGATGTAACCCACTCGTGCACCCAACTGATCTTCAGCATCT
TTTACTTTCACCAGCGTTTCTGGGTGAGCAAAAACAGGAAGGCAAAATGCCGCAAAAAAGGGAATAAGGG
CGACACGGAAATGTTGAATACTCATACTCTTCCTTTTTCAATATTATTGAAGCATTTATCAGGGTTATTG
TCTCATGAGCGGATACATATTTGAATGTATTTAGAAAAATAAACAAATAGGGGTTCCGCGCACATTTCCC
CGAAAAGTGCCACCTGACGTC
