>Addgene plasmid #66471 | P2RY12-Tango | depositor partial sequence | sequence record 113556 | P2RY12
ATGCAGGCTGTTGATAATTTGACGTCTGCCCCGGGGAACACATCACTGTGTACGCGCGATTACAAGATAA
CCCAGGTGCTGTTCCCCCTGCTGTACACGGTACTGTTCTTCGTGGGCCTTATTACCAACGGACTCGCTAT
GAGAATTTTCTTCCAAATCCGCTCAAAAAGCAACTTCATCATTTTTCTGAAGAATACAGTGATTTCAGAT
CTCCTGATGATCCTCACATTTCCATTTAAGATACTGAGCGATGCTAAGCTGGGTACTGGACCACTGCGGA
CGTTCGTCTGTCAGGTTACGTCCGTGATCTTTTATTTTACCATGTATATTTCAATCTCTTTCTTGGGGCT
GATTACGATCGACAGATACCAAAAGACAACTAGACCATTTAAGACATCAAACCCAAAGAACCTCCTGGGA
GCGAAAATCCTTAGCGTTGTCATTTGGGCTTTTATGTTTCTCCTTTCTCTCCCCAATATGATCCTGACCA
ACCGGCAGCCCCGGGATAAAAACGTCAAGAAGTGCTCCTTTCTCAAATCAGAATTTGGTCTGGTGTGGCA
CGAGATTGTGAATTACATCTGCCAGGTCATTTTTTGGATTAATTTCCTTATCGTGATTGTCTGTTATACA
TTGATAACTAAGGAACTCTACAGGTCATATGTCCGGACCAGGGGGGTCGGCAAAGTGCCCCGAAAAAAAG
TGAACGTGAAAGTGTTTATTATCATAGCTGTGTTTTTCATCTGCTTCGTGCCGTTCCACTTCGCACGCAT
CCCCTATACACTGAGTCAGACTCGCGACGTGTTCGACTGCACAGCAGAGAACACTCTTTTCTACGTGAAA
GAGTCCACGCTGTGGCTTACAAGCCTGAATGCCTGCCTGGATCCCTTCATTTATTTTTTCTTGTGCAAGT
CATTTCGGAATTCTCTCATCTCCATGCTGAAGTGCCCAAATAGCGCTACGTCACTCAGTCAGGACAATAG
GAAAAAGGAACAGGACGGCGGTGATCCAAATGAAGAAACCCCTATG
