>Addgene plasmid #66471 | P2RY12-Tango | addgene partial sequence | sequence record 120482 | CMV-F 5'-CGCAAATGGGCGGTAGGCGTG-3'
GCTCTCTGGCTAACTAGAGAACCCACTGCTTACTGGCTTATCGAAATTAATACGACTCACTATAGGGAGA
CCCAAGCTGGCTAGCGTTTAAACTTAAGCTTGGTACCGAGCTCGGATCCACTAGTCCAGTGTGGTGGAAT
TCTGCAGATATCCAGCACAGTGGCGGCCGCGCCACCATGAAGACGATCATCGCCCTGAGCTACATCTTCT
GCCTGGTATTCGCCGACTACAAGGACGATGATGACGCCAGCATCGATATGCAGGCTGTTGATAATTTGAC
GTCTGCCCCGGGGAACACATCACTGTGTACGCGCGATTACAAGATAACCCAGGTGCTGTTCCCCCTGCTG
TACACGGTACTGTTCTTCGTGGGCCTTATTACCAACGGACTCGCTATGAGAATTTTCTTCCAAATCCGCT
CAAAAAGCAACTTCATCATTTTTCTGAAGAATACAGTGATTTCAGATCTCCTGATGATCCTCACATTTCC
ATTTAAGATACTGAGCGATGCTAAGCTGGGTACTGGACCACTGCGGACGTTCGTCTGTCAGGTTACGTCC
GTGATCTTTTATTTTACCATGTATATTTCAATCTCTTTCTTGGGGCTGATTACGATCGACAGATACCAAA
AGACAACTAGACCATTTAAGACATCAAACCCAAAGAACCTCCTGGGAGCGAAAATCCTTAGCGTTGTCAT
TTGGGCTTTTATGTTTCTCCTTTCTCTCCCCAATATGATCCTGACCAACCGGCAGCCCCGGGATAAAAAC
GTCAAGAAGTGCTCCTTTCTCAAATCAGAATTTGGTCTGGTGTGGCACGAGATTGTGAATTACATCTGCC
AGGTCATTTTTTGGATTAATTTCCTTATCGTGATTGTCTGTTATACATTGATAACTAAGGAACTCTACAG
GTCATATGTCCGGACCAGGGGGGTCGGCAAAG
