>Addgene plasmid #66471 | P2RY12-Tango | addgene partial sequence | sequence record 120484 | Tet-R 5'-GGCGAGTTTACGGGTTGTTA-3'
GCTCTAATGCGCTGTTAATCACTTTACTTTTATCTAATCTTAGCTGGAAGTACAGGTTCTCACCGGTCGA
TGAAGTGTCCTTGGCCAGGGAGGAGCTGGCGGTGGTGCAGGACTCATCTTGGGGACCCAGGCTGGGTGGG
GTGCGTCCACCGGTATCGATCATAGGGGTTTCTTCATTTGGATCACCGCCGTCCTGTTCCTTTTTCCTAT
TGTCCTGACTGAGTGACGTAGCGCTATTTGGGCACTTCAGCATGGAGATGAGAGAATTCCGAAATGACTT
GCACAAGAAAAAATAAATGAAGGGATCCAGGCAGGCATTCAGGCTTGTAAGCCACAGCGTGGACTCTTTC
ACGTAGAAAAGAGTGTTCTCTGCTGTGCAGTCGAACACGTCGCGAGTCTGACTCAGTGTATAGGGGATGC
GTGCGAAGTGGAACGGCACGAAGCAGATGAAAAACACAGCTATGATAATAAACACTTTCACGTTCACTTT
TTTTCGGGGCACTTTGCCGACCCCCCTGGTCCGGACATATGACCTGTAGAGTTCCTTAGTTATCAATGTA
TAACAGACAATCACGATAAGGAAATTAATCCAAAAAATGACCTGGCAGATGTAATTCACAATCTCGTGCC
ACACCAGACCAAATTCTGATTTGAGAAAGGAGCACTTCTTGACGTTTTTATCCCGGGGCTGCCGGTTGGT
CAGGATCATATTGGGGAGAGAAAGGAGAAACATAAAAGCCCAAATGACAACGCTAAGGATTTTCGCTCCC
AGGAGGTTCTTTGGGTTTGATGTCTTAAATGGTCTAGTTGTCTTTTGGTATCTGTCGATCGTAATCAGCC
CCAAGAAAGAGATTGAAATATACATGGTAAAATAAAAGATCACGGACGTAACCTGACAGACGAACGTCCG
CAGTGGTCCAGTACCCAGCTTAGCATCGCTCAGTATCTTAAATGGAAATGTGAGGATCATC
